>Addgene plasmid #217598 | DVC_pBR322_AF | addgene full sequence | sequence record 442573 | Addgene NGS Result
CTTACGTGCCGATCATGCCACCTGACGTCTAAGAAACCATTATTATCATGACATTAACCTATAAAAATAG
GCGTATCACGAGGCAGAATTTCAGATAAAAAAAATCCTTAGCTTTCGCTAAGGATGATTTCTGGAATTCG
CGGCCGCTTCTAGAGACTAGTGTGGAAGACATGGAGAGAGACCTGCACCATATGCGGTGTGAAATACCGC
ACAGATGCGTAAGGAGAAAATACCGCATCAGGCGCCATTCGCCATTCAGGCTGCGCAACTGTTGGGAAGG
GCGATCGGTGCGGGCCTCTTCGCTATTACGCCAGCTGGCGAAAGGGGGATGTGCTGCAAGGCGATTAAGT
TGGGTAACGCCAGGGTTTTCCCAGTCACGACGTTGTAAAACGACGGCCAGTGAATTCGAGCTCGGTACCC
GGGGATCCTCTAGAGTCGACCTGCAGGCATGCAAGCTTGGCGTAATCATGGTCATAGCTGTTTCCTGTGT
GAAATTGTTATCCGCTCACAATTCCACACAACATACGAGCCGGAAGCATAAAGTGTAAAGCCTGGGGTGC
CTAATGAGTGAGCTAACTCACATTAATTGCGTTGCGCTCACTGCCCGCTTTCCAGTCGGGAAACCTGTCG
TGCCAGCTGCATTAATGAATCGGCCAACGCGCGGGGGTCTCTCGCTATGTCTTCTAACACCTACATCTGT
ATTAACGAAGCGCTGGCATTGACCCTGAGTGATTTTTCTCTGGTCCCGCCGCATCCATACCGCCAGTTGT
TTACCCTCACAACGTTCCAGTAACCGGGCATGTTCATCATCAGTAACCCGTATCGTGAGCATCCTCTCTC
GTTTCATCGGTATCATTACCCCATGAACAGAAATCCCCCTTACACGGAGGCATCAGTGACCAAACAGGAA
AAAACCGCCCTTAACATGGCCCGCTTTATCAGAAGCCAGACATTAACGCTTCTGGAGAAACTCAACGAGC
TGGACGCGGATGAACAGGCAGACATCTGTGAATCGCTTCACGACCACGCTGATGAGCTTTACCGCAGCTG
CCTCGCGCGTTTCGGTGATGACGGTGAAAACCTCTGACACATGCAGCTCCCGGCGACGGTCACAGCTTGT
CTGTAAGCGGATGCCGGGAGCAGACAAGCCCGTCAGGGCGCGTCAGCGGGTGTTGGCGGGTGTCGGGGCG
CAGCCATGACCCAGTCACGTAGCGATAGCGGAGTGTATACTGGCTTAACTATGCGGCATCAGAGCAGATT
GTACTGAGAGTGCACCATTGCGGTGTGAAATACCGCACAGATGCGTAAGGAGAAAATACCGCATCAGGCG
CTCTTCCGCTTCCTCGCTCACTGACTCGCTGCGCTCGGTCGTTCGGCTGCGGCGAGCGGTATCAGCTCAC
TCAAAGGCGGTAATACGGTTATCCACAGAATCAGGGGATAACGCAGGAAAGAACATGTGAGCAAAAGGCC
AGCAAAAGGCCAGGAACCGTAAAAAGGCCGCGTTGCTGGCGTTTTTCCATAGGCTCCGCCCCCCTGACGA
GCATCACAAAAATCGACGCTCAAGTCAGAGGTGGCGAAACCCGACAGGACTATAAAGATACCAGGCGTTT
CCCCCTGGAAGCTCCCTCGTGCGCTCTCCTGTTCCGACCCTGCCGCTTACCGGATACCTGTCCGCCTTTC
TCCCTTCGGGAAGCGTGGCGCTTTCTCATAGCTCACGCTGTAGGTATCTCAGTTCGGTGTAGGTCGTTCG
CTCCAAGCTGGGCTGTGTGCACGAACCCCCCGTTCAGCCCGACCGCTGCGCCTTATCCGGTAACTATCGT
CTTGAGTCCAACCCGGTAAGACACGACTTATCGCCACTGGCAGCAGCCACTAGTAACAGGATTAGCAGAG
CGAGGTATGTAGGCGGTGCTACAGAGTTCTTGAAGTGGTGGCCTAACTACGGCTACACTAGAAGGACAGT
ATTTGGTATCTGCGCTCTGCTGAAGCCAGTTACCTTCGGAAAAAGAGTTGGTAGCTCTTGATCCGGCAAA
CAAACCACCGCTGGTAGCGGTGGTTTTTTTGTTTGCAAGCAGCAGATTACGCGCAGAAAAAAAGGATCTC
AAGAAGATCCTTTGATCTTTTCTACCGGTCCGTCCAAAAAAAAAGGCTCCAAAAGGAGCCTTTAATTGTA
TCGGTGATTACGCCCCGCCCTGCCACTCATCGCAGTACTGTTGTAATTCATTAAGCATTCTGCCGACATG
GAAGCCATCACAAACGGCATGATGAACCTGAATCGCCAGCGGCATCAGCACCTTGTCGCCTTGCGTATAA
TATTTGCCCATGGTGAAAACGGGGGCGAAGAAGTTGTCCATATTGGCCACGTTTAAATCAAAACTGGTGA
AACTCACCCAGGGATTGGCTGATACGAAAAACATATTCTCAATAAACCCTTTAGGGAAATAGGCCAGGTT
TTCACCGTAACACGCCACATCTTGCGAATATATGTGTAGAAACTGCCGGAAATCGTCGTGGTATTCACTC
CAGAGCGATGAAAACGTTTCAGTTTGCTCATGGAAAACGGTGTAACAAGGGTGAACACTATCCCATATCA
CCAGCTCACCGTCTTTCATTGCCATACGTAATTCCGGATGAGCATTCATCAGGCGGGCAAGAATGTGAAT
AAAGGCCGGATAAAACTTGTGCTTATTTTTCTTTACGGTCTTTAAAAAGGCCGTAATATCCAGCTGAACG
GTCTGGTTATAGGTACATTGAGCAACTGACTGAAATGCCTCAAAATGTTCTTTACGATGCCATTGGGATA
TATCAACGGTGGTATATCCAGTGATTTTTTTCTCCATTTTAGCTTCCTTAGCTCCTGAAAATCTCGACAA
CTCAAAAAATACGCCCGGTAGTGATCTTATTTCATTATGGTGAAAGTTGGAACCT
Features (pLannotate 1.2.2; 16 found; start..end, strand, type, name):
     88..131     -  terminator     bacterial terminator: putative bacterial transcription terminator
    134..155     +  misc_feature   BioBrick prefix: BioBrick prefix for parts that do not start with "ATG"
    184..242     +  misc_feature   bom (fragment): basis of mobility region from pBR322
    248..405     -  CDS            lacZα (fragment): LacZα fragment of β-galactosidase; lacZ fragment
    402..458     +  misc_feature   MCS: pUC18/19 multiple cloning site
    495..511     -  protein_bind   lac operator: The lac repressor binds to the lac operator to inhibit transcription in E. coli. This inhibition can be relieved by adding lactose or isopropyl-β-D-thiogalactopyranoside (IPTG). lac repressor encoded by lacI
    519..549     -  promoter       lac promoter: promoter for the E. coli lac operon
    564..585     -  protein_bind   CAP binding site: CAP binding activates transcription in the presence of cAMP. E. coli catabolite activator protein
    598..666     -  CDS            lacI (fragment): lac repressor; lacI; The lac repressor binds to the lac operator to inhibit transcription in E. coli. This inhibition can be relieved by adding lactose or isopropyl-β-D-thiogalactopyranoside (IPTG).
    746..856     -  CDS            mbeC (fragment): MBEC_ECOLX - Experimental evidence at protein level: Swiss-Prot protein existence level 1. Required for efficient mobilization of ColE1 plasmid and is thus essential to promote the specific transfer of the plasmid during conjugation. Probably functions by inducing DNA bending, helping the MbeA relaxase to melt the DNA around the nic site and cleave the phosphodiester bond. Binds specifically double-stranded DNA (dsDNA) containing the ColE1 oriT but does not recognize the inverted repeat (IR). From Escherichia coli.
    896..1087    +  CDS            rop: Rop protein, which maintains plasmids at low copy number; rop
   1189..1328    +  misc_feature   bom: basis of mobility region from pBR322
   1514..2102    -  rep_origin     ori: high-copy-number ColE1/pMB1/pBR322/pUC origin of replication
   2133..2172    -  terminator     fd terminator: central terminator from bacteriophage fd (Otsuka and Kunisawa, 1982)
   2178..2837    -  CDS            CmR: chloramphenicol acetyltransferase; cat; confers resistance to chloramphenicol
   2838..15      -  promoter       cat promoter (across the origin): promoter of the E. coli cat gene encoding chloramphenicol acetyltransferase
