[The description below was written by a language model from this plasmid's Addgene catalogue record and pLannotate feature annotations shown in this document.]
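Description:
DVC_pBR322_AF is an empty destination vector for the CIDAR MoClo (Golden Gate-type modular cloning) system, built on the DVC backbone for use in E. coli. At about 2.9 kb, it is intended as the recipient for level 1 assemblies, with A and F fusion overhangs defining the ends of the cloning site so that an ordered set of basic parts can be joined into a single transcription unit. It carries no insert of its own.

Propagation relies on a pBR322-type origin. The feature table shows the ColE1/pMB1 ori together with an intact rop gene, whose product restrains copy number, and the neighbouring bom (basis of mobility) region, along with a small mbeC fragment that is probably carried over from the origin's source sequence. This agrees with the low copy number listed in the catalogue, even though the automated annotation gives the ori a generic high-copy label. Selection is by chloramphenicol, through a chloramphenicol acetyltransferase gene driven by its native cat promoter and followed by the phage fd terminator.

The cloning region holds a lacZα cassette made up of the CAP binding site, lac promoter, lac operator, pUC-type multiple cloning site and lacZα fragment. A BioBrick prefix and a putative bacterial terminator lie nearby. In MoClo destination vectors this cassette normally serves as a blue/white screening dropout that the assembled insert replaces, but the record does not annotate the Type IIS sites or the overhangs themselves. The vector belongs to a set of MoClo-compatible backbones characterised for modular protein expression in E. coli, where the choice of origin and marker lets users adjust copy number and plasmid compatibility.
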