Addgene plasmid #217598: DVC_pBR322_AF
Purpose: (Empty Backbone) Destination vector with chloramphenicol resistance and pBR322 origin of replication. Carries A-F CIDAR MoClo overhangs for level 1 construct cloning.
Depositing lab: Wei Huang. Depositing organization: University of Oxford. Publication: Construction and Characterization of MoClo-Compatible Vectors for Modular Protein Expression in E. coli. Nielsen JR, Lewis MJ, Huang WE. ACS Synth Biol. 2025 Jan 12. doi: 10.1021/acssynbio.4c00564. PubMed 39801078.
Backbone
  Vector backbone: DVC
  Vector type: Synthetic Biology
Growth in bacteria
  Bacterial resistance: Chloramphenicol, 25 μg/mL
  Growth temperature: 37°C
  Growth strain: DH5alpha
  Copy number: Low Copy
Gene/Insert
  Gene/Insert name: None
  Mutation: None
Terms and licenses: Academic/Nonprofit Terms; Industry Terms: Not Available to Industry
How to cite: DVC_pBR322_AF was a gift from Wei Huang (Addgene plasmid # 217598 ; http://n2t.net/addgene:217598 ; RRID:Addgene_217598)
